Addgene plasmid #79802: pTag-RFP-C-h-Rab5a-c-Myc
Purpose: Express TagRFP labeled human Rab5a (GTPase located on early endosomal membranes).
Depositing lab: James Johnson. Depositing organization: University of British Columbia. Publication: Inter-domain tagging implicates caveolin-1 in insulin receptor trafficking and Erk signaling bias in pancreatic beta-cells. Boothe T, Lim GE, Cen H, Skovso S, Piske M, Li SN, Nabi IR, Gilon P, Johnson JD. Mol Metab. 2016 Feb 10;5(5):366-78. doi: 10.1016/j.molmet.2016.01.009. eCollection 2016 May. S2212-8778(16)00021-1 PubMed 27110488.
Backbone
  Vector backbone: pTagRFP-C vector
  Backbone manufacturer: Evrogen
  Vector type: Mammalian Expression
Growth in bacteria
  Bacterial resistance: Kanamycin, 50 μg/mL
  Growth temperature: 37°C
  Growth strain: DH5alpha
  Copy number: Unknown
Gene/Insert
  Gene/Insert name: Rab5a
  Species: H. sapiens (human)
  Entrez Gene: RAB5A (a.k.a. RAB5)
  Promoter: CMV
  Tag / fusion protein: TagRFP (N terminal on backbone); myc (C terminal on insert)
  Cloning method: Restriction Enzyme; 5′ cloning site unknown (unknown if destroyed); 3′ cloning site unknown (unknown if destroyed)
  Sequencing primers: 5′ TagRFPmKate-F1 (AGGCCGACAAAGAGACCTAC); 3′ SV40pA-R
Terms and licenses: Academic/Nonprofit Terms; Industry Terms
How to cite: pTag-RFP-C-h-Rab5a-c-Myc was a gift from James Johnson (Addgene plasmid # 79802 ; http://n2t.net/addgene:79802 ; RRID:Addgene_79802)
