[The description below was written by a language model from this plasmid's Addgene catalogue record and pLannotate feature annotations shown in this document.]
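Description:
pTag-RFP-C-h-Rab5a-c-Myc is a mammalian expression plasmid built on Evrogen's pTagRFP-C backbone for producing human Rab5a fused to the monomeric red fluorescent protein TagRFP. The 5,385 nt plasmid replicates in E. coli from a high-copy ColE1/pUC-type origin and is selected with kanamycin. Its single NeoR/KanR (aph(3')-II) gene sits behind tandem bacterial (bla) and SV40 early promoters and is terminated by an HSV TK poly(A) signal. The same marker can therefore confer kanamycin resistance in bacteria and G418 resistance in mammalian cells. An f1 origin is also present. The short annotated fragments of ble, SV40 large T antigen and bGH poly(A) look like backbone remnants or partial matches rather than functional parts.

The expression cassette uses the human CMV immediate-early enhancer and promoter to drive the mammalian codon-optimized TagRFP coding sequence. This is joined through a short stretch of residual multiple cloning site to the RAB5A open reading frame, and an SV40 poly(A) signal follows. TagRFP thus lies at the N terminus of Rab5a. The catalogue entry also lists a myc epitope at the C terminus of the insert, but the feature table does not annotate a myc tag, so its position and reading frame cannot be confirmed from the annotation alone. The restriction sites used for cloning are not recorded.

Rab5a is a small GTPase found on early endosomal membranes that cycles between GTP- and GDP-bound states to regulate vesicle trafficking and fusion. The stated purpose is to express TagRFP-labelled Rab5a, which makes the construct useful as a red fluorescent marker of early endosomes in transfected mammalian cells. It was deposited in connection with a study of insulin receptor trafficking in pancreatic beta-cells.
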