Features (pLannotate 1.2.2; 15 found; start..end, strand, type, name):
     61..364     +  enhancer       CMV enhancer: human cytomegalovirus immediate early enhancer
    365..568     +  promoter       CMV promoter: human cytomegalovirus (CMV) immediate early promoter
    613..1324    +  CDS            TagRFP (fragment): monomeric derivative of red fluorescent protein from Entacmaea quadricolor (Merzlyak et al., 2007) mammalian codon-optimized
   1324..1347    +  misc_feature   MCS (fragment): multiple cloning site
   1348..1992    +  CDS            RAB5A: RAB5A_HUMAN - Also known as RAB5. Experimental evidence at protein level: Swiss-Prot protein existence level 1. Small GTPase which cycles between active GTP-bound and inactive GDP-bound states. In its active state, binds to a variety of effector proteins to regulate cellular responses such as of intracellular membrane trafficking, from the formation of transport vesicles to their fusion with membranes. Active GTP-bound form is able to recruit to membranes different sets of downstream effectors directly responsible for vesicle formation, movement, tethering and fusion. RAB5A is required for the
   2066..2150    +  CDS            large T antigen (fragment): large T antigen from SV40 (simian virus 40)
   2173..2294    +  polyA_signal   SV40 poly(A) signal: SV40 polyadenylation signal
   2328..2756    -  rep_origin     f1 ori (sequence partly withheld): f1 bacteriophage origin of replication; arrow indicates direction of (+) strand synthesis
   2783..2887    +  promoter       AmpR promoter: bla
   2889..3246    +  promoter       SV40 promoter: SV40 enhancer and early promoter
   3281..4075    +  CDS            NeoR/KanR: aminoglycoside phosphotransferase from Tn5; aph(3')-II (or nptII); confers resistance to neomycin, kanamycin, and G418 (Geneticin®)
   4096..4248    +  CDS            ble (fragment): BLE_KLEPN - Experimental evidence at protein level: Swiss-Prot protein existence level 1. Binding protein with a strong affinity to the bleomycin family of antibiotics. Binds to CL990; an antimitotic-antibiotic compound. From Klebsiella pneumoniae.
   4307..4354    +  polyA_signal   HSV TK poly(A) signal: herpes simplex virus thymidine kinase polyadenylation signal (Cole and Stacy, 1985)
   4445..4461    -  polyA_signal   bGH poly(A) signal (fragment): bovine growth hormone polyadenylation signal
   4683..5271    +  rep_origin     ori: high-copy-number ColE1/pMB1/pBR322/pUC origin of replication
>Addgene plasmid #79802 | pTag-RFP-C-h-Rab5a-c-Myc | depositor full sequence | sequence record 149413 | Full Sequence
TAGTTATTAATAGTAATCAATTACGGGGTCATTAGTTCATAGCCCATATATGGAGTTCCGCGTTACATAA
CTTACGGTAAATGGCCCGCCTGGCTGACCGCCCAACGACCCCCGCCCATTGACGTCAATAATGACGTATG
TTCCCATAGTAACGCCAATAGGGACTTTCCATTGACGTCAATGGGTGGAGTATTTACGGTAAACTGCCCA
CTTGGCAGTACATCAAGTGTATCATATGCCAAGTACGCCCCCTATTGACGTCAATGACGGTAAATGGCCC
GCCTGGCATTATGCCCAGTACATGACCTTATGGGACTTTCCTACTTGGCAGTACATCTACGTATTAGTCA
TCGCTATTACCATGGTGATGCGGTTTTGGCAGTACATCAATGGGCGTGGATAGCGGTTTGACTCACGGGG
ATTTCCAAGTCTCCACCCCATTGACGTCAATGGGAGTTTGTTTTGGCACCAAAATCAACGGGACTTTCCA
AAATGTCGTAACAACTCCGCCCCATTGACGCAAATGGGCGGTAGGCGTGTACGGTGGGAGGTCTATATAA
GCAGAGCTGGTTTAGTGAACCGTCAGATCCGCTAGCGCTACCGGTCGCCACCATGGTGTCTAAGGGCGAA
GAGCTGATTAAGGAGAACATGCACATGAAGCTGTACATGGAGGGCACCGTGAACAACCACCACTTCAAGT
GCACATCCGAGGGCGAAGGCAAGCCCTACGAGGGCACCCAGACCATGAGAATCAAGGTGGTCGAGGGCGG
CCCTCTCCCCTTCGCCTTCGACATCCTGGCTACCAGCTTCATGTACGGCAGCAGAACCTTCATCAACCAC
ACCCAGGGCATCCCCGACTTCTTTAAGCAGTCCTTCCCTGAGGGCTTCACATGGGAGAGAGTCACCACAT
ACGAAGACGGGGGCGTGCTGACCGCTACCCAGGACACCAGCCTCCAGGACGGCTGCCTCATCTACAACGT
CAAGATCAGAGGGGTGAACTTCCCATCCAACGGCCCTGTGATGCAGAAGAAAACACTCGGCTGGGAGGCC
AACACCGAGATGCTGTACCCCGCTGACGGCGGCCTGGAAGGCAGAAGCGACATGGCCCTGAAGCTCGTGG
GCGGGGGCCACCTGATCTGCAACTTCAAGACCACATACAGATCCAAGAAACCCGCTAAGAACCTCAAGAT
GCCCGGCGTCTACTATGTGGACCACAGACTGGAAAGAATCAAGGAGGCCGACAAAGAGACCTACGTCGAG
CAGCACGAGGTGGCTGTGGCCAGATACTGCGACCTCCCTAGCAAACTGGGGCACAAACTTAATTCCGGAC
TCAGATCTCGAGCTCAAATGGCTAGTCGAGGCGCAACAAGACCCAACGGGCCAAATACTGGAAATAAAAT
ATGCCAGTTCAAACTAGTACTTCTGGGAGAGTCCGCTGTTGGCAAATCAAGCCTAGTGCTTCGTTTTGTG
AAAGGCCAATTTCATGAATTTCAAGAGAGTACCATTGGGGCTGCTTTTCTAACCCAAACTGTATGTCTTG
ATGACACTACAGTAAAGTTTGAAATATGGGATACAGCTGGTCAAGAACGATACCATAGCCTAGCACCAAT
GTACTACAGAGGAGCACAAGCAGCCATAGTTGTATATGATATCACAAATGAGGAGTCCTTTGCAAGAGCA
AAAAATTGGGTTAAAGAACTTCAGAGGCAAGCAAGTCCTAACATTGTAATAGCTTTATCGGGAAACAAGG
CCGACCTAGCAAATAAAAGAGCAGTAGATTTCCAGGAAGCACAGTCCTATGCAGATGACAATAGTTTATT
ATTCATGGAGACATCCGCTAAAACATCAATGAATGTAAATGAAATATTCATGGCAATAGCTAAAAAATTG
CCAAAGAATGAACCACAAAATCCAGGAGCAAATTCTGCCAGAGGAAGAGGAGTAGACCTTACCGAACCCA
CACAACCAACCAGGAATCAGTGTTGTAGTAACACGCGTACGCGGCCGCTCGAGCAGAAACTCATCTCAGA
AGAGGATCTGTAAGGATCCACCGGATCTAGATAACTGATCATAATCAGCCATACCACATTTGTAGAGGTT
TTACTTGCTTTAAAAAACCTCCCACACCTCCCCCTGAACCTGAAACATAAAATGAATGCAATTGTTGTTG
TTAACTTGTTTATTGCAGCTTATAATGGTTACAAATAAAGCAATAGCATCACAAATTTCACAAATAAAGC
ATTTTTTTCACTGCATTCTAGTTGTGGTTTGTCCAAACTCATCAATGTATCTTAACGCGTAAATTGTAAG
CGTTAATATTTTGTTAAAATTCGCGTTAAATTTTTGTTAAATCAGCTCATTTTTTAACCAATAGGCCGAA
ATCGGCAAAATCCCTTATAAATCAAAAGAATAGACCGAGATAGGGT
[37 nt withheld, positions 2427-2463]
AAAGAACGTGGACTCCAACGTCAAAGG
[49 nt withheld, positions 2491-2539]
T
[91 nt withheld, positions 2541-2631]
G
[124 nt withheld, positions 2633-2756]
CAGGTGGCACTTTTCGGGGAAATGTGCGCGGAACCCCTATTTGTTTATTTTTCTAAATACATTCAAATAT
GTATCCGCTCATGAGACAATAACCCTGATAAATGCTTCAATAATATTGAAAAAGGAAGAGTCCTGAGGCG
GAAAGAACCAGCTGTGGAATGTGTGTCAGTTAGGGTGTGGAAAGTCCCCAGGCTCCCCAGCAGGCAGAAG
TATGCAAAGCATGCATCTCAATTAGTCAGCAACCAGGTGTGGAAAGTCCCCAGGCTCCCCAGCAGGCAGA
AGTATGCAAAGCATGCATCTCAATTAGTCAGCAACCATAGTCCCGCCCCTAACTCCGCCCATCCCGCCCC
TAACTCCGCCCAGTTCCGCCCATTCTCCGCCCCATGGCTGACTAATTTTTTTTATTTATGCAGAGGCCGA
GGCCGCCTCGGCCTCTGAGCTATTCCAGAAGTAGTGAGGAGGCTTTTTTGGAGGCCTAGGCTTTTGCAAA
GATCGATCAAGAGACAGGATGAGGATCGTTTCGCATGATTGAACAAGATGGATTGCACGCAGGTTCTCCG
GCCGCTTGGGTGGAGAGGCTATTCGGCTATGACTGGGCACAACAGACAATCGGCTGCTCTGATGCCGCCG
TGTTCCGGCTGTCAGCGCAGGGGCGCCCGGTTCTTTTTGTCAAGACCGACCTGTCCGGTGCCCTGAATGA
ACTGCAAGACGAGGCAGCGCGGCTATCGTGGCTGGCCACGACGGGCGTTCCTTGCGCAGCTGTGCTCGAC
GTTGTCACTGAAGCGGGAAGGGACTGGCTGCTATTGGGCGAAGTGCCGGGGCAGGATCTCCTGTCATCTC
ACCTTGCTCCTGCCGAGAAAGTATCCATCATGGCTGATGCAATGCGGCGGCTGCATACGCTTGATCCGGC
TACCTGCCCATTCGACCACCAAGCGAAACATCGCATCGAGCGAGCACGTACTCGGATGGAAGCCGGTCTT
GTCGATCAGGATGATCTGGACGAAGAGCATCAGGGGCTCGCGCCAGCCGAACTGTTCGCCAGGCTCAAGG
CGAGCATGCCCGACGGCGAGGATCTCGTCGTGACCCATGGCGATGCCTGCTTGCCGAATATCATGGTGGA
AAATGGCCGCTTTTCTGGATTCATCGACTGTGGCCGGCTGGGTGTGGCGGACCGCTATCAGGACATAGCG
TTGGCTACCCGTGATATTGCTGAAGAGCTTGGCGGCGAATGGGCTGACCGCTTCCTCGTGCTTTACGGTA
TCGCCGCTCCCGATTCGCAGCGCATCGCCTTCTATCGCCTTCTTGACGAGTTCTTCTGAGCGGGACTCTG
GGGTTCGAAATGACCGACCAAGCGACGCCCAACCTGCCATCACGAGATTTCGATTCCACCGCCGCCTTCT
ATGAAAGGTTGGGCTTCGGAATCGTTTTCCGGGACGCCGGCTGGATGATCCTCCAGCGCGGGGATCTCAT
GCTGGAGTTCTTCGCCCACCCTAGGGGGAGGCTAACTGAAACACGGAAGGAGACAATACCGGAAGGAACC
CGCGCTATGACGGCAATAAAAAGACAGAATAAAACGCACGGTGTTGGGTCGTTTGTTCATAAACGCGGGG
TTCGGTCCCAGGGCTGGCACTCTGTCGATACCCCACCGAGACCCCATTGGGGCCAATACGCCCGCGTTTC
TTCCTTTTCCCCACCCCACCCCCCAAGTTCGGGTGAAGGCCCAGGGCTCGCAGCCAACGTCGGGGCGGCA
GGCCCTGCCATAGCCTCAGGTTACTCATATATACTTTAGATTGATTTAAAACTTCATTTTTAATTTAAAA
GGATCTAGGTGAAGATCCTTTTTGATAATCTCATGACCAAAATCCCTTAACGTGAGTTTTCGTTCCACTG
AGCGTCAGACCCCGTAGAAAAGATCAAAGGATCTTCTTGAGATCCTTTTTTTCTGCGCGTAATCTGCTGC
TTGCAAACAAAAAAACCACCGCTACCAGCGGTGGTTTGTTTGCCGGATCAAGAGCTACCAACTCTTTTTC
CGAAGGTAACTGGCTTCAGCAGAGCGCAGATACCAAATACTGTCCTTCTAGTGTAGCCGTAGTTAGGCCA
CCACTTCAAGAACTCTGTAGCACCGCCTACATACCTCGCTCTGCTAATCCTGTTACCAGTGGCTGCTGCC
AGTGGCGATAAGTCGTGTCTTACCGGGTTGGACTCAAGACGATAGTTACCGGATAAGGCGCAGCGGTCGG
GCTGAACGGGGGGTTCGTGCACACAGCCCAGCTTGGAGCGAACGACCTACACCGAACTGAGATACCTACA
GCGTGAGCTATGAGAAAGCGCCACGCTTCCCGAAGGGAGAAAGGCGGACAGGTATCCGGTAAGCGGCAGG
GTCGGAACAGGAGAGCGCACGAGGGAGCTTCCAGGGGGAAACGCCTGGTATCTTTATAGTCCTGTCGGGT
TTCGCCACCTCTGACTTGAGCGTCGATTTTTGTGATGCTCGTCAGGGGGGCGGAGCCTATGGAAAAACGC
CAGCAACGCGGCCTTTTTACGGTTCCTGGCCTTTTGCTGGCCTTTTGCTCACATGTTCTTTCCTGCGTTA
TCCCCTGATTCTGTGGATAACCGTATTACCGCCATGCAT
