>Addgene plasmid #79802 | pTag-RFP-C-h-Rab5a-c-Myc | addgene partial sequence | sequence record 153633 | CMV-F 5'-CGCAAATGGGCGGTAGGCGTG-3'
GCTGGTTTAGTGAACCGTCAGATCCGCTAGCGCTACCGGTCGCCACCATGGTGTCTAAGGGCGAAGAGCT
GATTAAGGAGAACATGCACATGAAGCTGTACATGGAGGGCACCGTGAACAACCACCACTTCAAGTGCACA
TCCGAGGGCGAAGGCAAGCCCTACGAGGGCACCCAGACCATGAGAATCAAGGTGGTCGAGGGCGGCCCTC
TCCCCTTCGCCTTCGACATCCTGGCTACCAGCTTCATGTACGGCAGCAGAACCTTCATCAACCACACCCA
GGGCATCCCCGACTTCTTTAAGCAGTCCTTCCCTGAGGGCTTCACATGGGAGAGAGTCACCACATACGAA
GACGGGGGCGTGCTGACCGCTACCCAGGACACCAGCCTCCAGGACGGCTGCCTCATCTACAACGTCAAGA
TCAGAGGGGTGAACTTCCCATCCAACGGCCCTGTGATGCAGAAGAAAACACTCGGCTGGGAGGCCAACAC
CGAGATGCTGTACCCCGCTGACGGCGGCCTGGAAGGCAGAAGCGACATGGCCCTGAAGCTCGTGGGCGGG
GGCCACCTGATCTGCAACTTCAAGACCACATACAGATCCAAGAAACCCGCTAAGAACCTCAAGATGCCCG
GCGTCTACTATGTGGACCACAGACTGGAAAGAATCAAGGAGGCCGACAAAGAGACCTACGTCGAGCAGCA
CGAGGTGGCTGTGGCCAGATACTGCGACCTCCCTAGCAAACTGGGGCACAAACTTAATTCCGGACTCAGA
TCTCGAGCTCAAATGGCTAGTCGAGGCGCAACAAGACCCAACGGGCCAAATACTGGAAATAAAATATGCC
AGTTCA
