>Addgene plasmid #79802 | pTag-RFP-C-h-Rab5a-c-Myc | addgene partial sequence | sequence record 153634 | SV40pA-R 5'-GAAATTTGTGATGCTATTGC-3'
ACAAGTTAACAACAACAATTGCATTCATTTTATGTTTCAGGTTCAGGGGGAGGTGTGGGAGGTTTTTTAA
AGCAAGTAAAACCTCTACAAATGTGGTATGGCTGATTATGATCAGTTATCTAGATCCGGTGGATCCTTAC
AGATCCTCTTCTGAGATGAGTTTCTGCTCGAGCGGCCGCGTACGCGTGTTACTACAACACTGATTCCTGG
TTGGTTGTGTGGGTTCGGTAAGGTCTACTCCTCTTCCTCTGGCAGAATTTGCTCCTGGATTTTGTGGTTC
ATTCTTTGGCAATTTTTTAGCTATTGCCATGAATATTTCATTTACATTCATTGATGTTTTAGCGGATGTC
TCCATGAATAATAAACTATTGTCATCTGCATAGGACTGTGCTTCCTGGAAATCTACTGCTCTTTTATTTG
CTAGGTCGGCCTTGTTTCCCGATAAAGCTATTACAATGTTAGGACTTGCTTGCCTCTGAAGTTCTTTAAC
CCAATTTTTTGCTCTTGCAAAGGACTCCTCATTTGTGATATCATATACAACTATGGCTGCTTGTGCTCCT
CTGTAGTACATTGGTGCTAGGCTATGGTATCGTTCTTGACCAGCTGTATCCCATATTTCAAACTTTACTG
TAGTGTCATCAAGACATACAGTTTGGGTTAGAAAAGCAGCCCCAATGGTACTCTCTTGAAATTCATGAAA
TTGGCCTTTCACAAAACGAAGCACTAGGCTTGATTTGCCAACAGCGGACTCTCCCAGAAGTACTAGTTTG
AACTGGCATATTTTATTTCCAGTATTTGGCCCGTTGGGTCTTGTTGCGCCTCGACTAGCCATTTGAGCTC
GAGATCTGAGTCCGGA
